>Addgene plasmid #176239 | pNOC_hfnCas12a-Nlux | addgene full sequence | sequence record 346570 | Addgene NGS Result
ATCACGTGCTATAAAAATAATTATAATTTAAATTTTTTAATATAAATATATAAATTAAAAATAGAAAGTA
AAAAAAGAAATTAAAGAAAAAATAGTTTTTGTTTTCCGAAGATGTAAAAGACTCTAGGGGGATCGCCAAC
AAATACTACCTTTTATCTTGTACTTCCTGCTCTCAGGTATTAATGCCGAATTGTTTCATCTTGTCTGTGT
AGAAGACCACACACGAAAATCCTGTGATTTTACATTTTACTTATCGTTAATCGAATGTATATCTATTTAA
TCTGCTTTTCTTGTCTAATAAATATATATGTAAAGTACGCTTTTTGTTGAAATTTTTTAAACCTTTGTTT
ATTTTTTTTTCTTCATTCCGTAACTCTTCTACCTTCTTTATTTACTTTCTAAAATCCAAATACAAAACAT
AAAAATAAATAAACACAGAGTAAATTCCCAAATTATTCCATCATTAAAAGATACGAGGCGCGTGTAAGTT
ACAGGCAAGCGATCCGTCTAAGAAACCGGTGCAAAGCTGACGCCCTTTTCGTCGTCGTTGCTGGTGTTAA
AATTGCGCGTTTCTTTTTTTTCCGTCTTTGTCGTCTTTTGACTTTTTTATCTTCTTTTCTGTCTTCTTTT
ATTCTTCTCTTCTTCTTCATCACTCCCTCTTCATTTTTCTTCTTCTTTTTCCTCGTCTATTGTCCTCGGG
CATTACCAGTTGTGCTGCTCACGTGCGCGCAAGCGGTGAAAGGGTGAGAGGATACACGGACAACAATCAT
TGAAAATTACGCTTAAAGCCGGTGCCTGGAAAAGTCCACGCGCAGATGGCCTTTGCTTGCCTTGCTGCTG
CTGCAGCTGCTGCTGCTGTCGCCTGTGATGGTAATGGTTGTTGTTGTGGTCCTGCTTGCTTGCTAGTTTG
CATTGCGTTTGCGGTTGCCTTATGACCGACTCCGTGTGATTGATCCTTAAACATATTTTATCATTGATGT
GGATTGTGTGACGACGGCAAAAAAGAATTACTTTACACATGACTATCACACCTGCTCCCCTCCCTTCTCC
TTTCAATCGGTCAACTTCCCAACCGCTCCTCGAAAATATTTCAGTTGAATCCTCTACTACGTACCCCTTA
CTTAAATTTACTTTCTCTCTCCCCATCAATGCGCCGTTGTTCTGAAGTTGTATTATTGATGGGAGATGAT
TGGCACTGCACCAGACCTGGCCAAAAGCCACCACAGGTGGCCACATACTCTTGCATGGGTATACTCTACC
GAGGCAAAGATTAAAGTGCACGTCCCCTGCCCCTCTCTCTCCCTACTTCCTTCAGTCTCAGTGGTTCCGT
GCCCGTTCAGCACTACATCGCCCTGCCCGCTGTTCCTTCTCAAACAGCCACCCATCCCAACCCACATACA
CAGAAACAACCTTTCCTACACATTTTCCCAAGTCTTCTCTTCACTATTCTACACTAATACACCACCGTGA
TATGCCGGTTATCTAGATGTCCTTTCTCCTTTCTCATCCTTTCTTTCCCATGGTACCCAGGAGTCCCATT
CGCCATGCCGAAGCATGTTGCCCAGCCGGCGCCAGCGAGGAGGCTGGGACCATGCCGGCCGGTACCCTTG
AGGAGGGGGATACTCGTGCCAATCTACAACAGTAGAAATTGCTCTTCGACGAGCTTACTCGTTTCGTCCT
CACGGACTCATCAGAATTTCATCGATTCTGTGGATGGAGGGAGGGAAGGAGGGGGGGAGTGAGTGAGTCG
AGAGAACGACGACTGGGGCAAAGAGAGGATGACGCCACTGCAACAAAAGACAGGGAAGAATAGAGGCTGT
TGGAAAACAGGAACACAGTGAAGAATAGAGGCTGCAGGGTAACAGGCACATTTATCGCAGAGAGGCGGGC
GGCAGGGGCGATACGTAAAGAGACCCCTAAACTTCTCCGCGTCATCCGTTCACGCTACCTCCTTCCCTCC
CTTTACTCCCATTGATCACCAAGGCAGCGCCCGCAGCCACCAGCAGCCACCGTCCTCAGTGTCACAGCTA
GACGCGTCCCCATCAGGCAGCAGACCACCAGAATATGCGCTTTCGCTTCCCATCATATCCCTCCCTCCTC
CCCTTCTATTCCTCATCATGCATCATTTCTTTCTCCTTGCTGCATGCCCCTCTTCTTACCTTGGCTAAGA
TCTACCGGAGGAAGAAGTCTTCAACGATAGATAAATGCCTGTATCGTGATGGTTGTTTGAATGGTGGAAG
TGAGCCAGGTATTGAGAACGAGGGGCGCAAGGGTGCGTGGAAGAAGGCAGGGAGAGGCGAGGCGAAGGAG
AAGGGCATGTGGTGGGAACGAAGCCTCCACACCACAGCCACCCATGCTTTTCTCTGTTCGAGTTCCCGGG
TTCTACTCTCACACACTACACGTGCACAGAAAACATTCACGCACAACAGAGATACAGAGGGATCCGTCGA
GATGGTCTACACGTCCTAATGTCCCCTGCTTTCGAAGCCCAGAGCCATCGCTTTCTGTTTTTATCCATTC
GCAACACATCCTGTTCTCGCGACCTCTCCTCTTCCTGGCCACCATCGCTTCTCCGTGCCATGCCCTGTAC
ATCCTTCCCTCCCTCGTTGTCTACCACACTAATCATGCGCTCTGCAGCAGACACTCGGCTACTATTTGTG
TCGTACGGATTGAGGGGAGGGAGGGGAAGGGAGGCAAGAAGTAAATCGGTGGTCAACAACAGACGCGGTC
TCCCCACCCTCCCTCATTCCTTTCCCCTCCTATAATGAGCGAAGAAAGCCATGGACACCGAGTCACCCAC
TCTCCTAATCCACCACCACCAGGGCACTAACGGACTCACGCTCACCAAACTCGGTAACAATATCCACTGC
ACACAGATACACACGCAACCCTCGAGCATGCCCAAGAAAAAGCGGAAGGTGAGCATCTACCAGGAGTTCG
TCAACAAGTATTCACTGAGTAAGACACTGCGGTTCGAGCTGATCCCACAGGGCAAGACACTGGAGAACAT
CAAGGCCCGAGGCCTGATTCTGGACGATGAGAAGCGGGCAAAAGACTATAAGAAAGCCAAGCAGATCATT
GATAAATACCACCAGTTCTTTATCGAGGAAATTCTGAGCTCCGTGTGCATCAGTGAGGATCTGCTGCAGA
ATTACTCAGACGTGTACTTCAAGCTGAAGAAGAGCGACGATGACAACCTGCAGAAGGACTTCAAGTCCGC
CAAGGACACCATCAAGAAACAGATTAGCGAGTACATCAAGGACTCCGAAAAGTTTAAAAATCTGTTCAAC
CAGAATCTGATCGATGCTAAGAAAGGCCAGGAGTCCGACCTGATCCTGTGGCTGAAACAGTCTAAGGACA
ATGGGATTGAACTGTTCAAGGCTAACTCCGATATCACTGATATTGACGAGGCACTGGAAATCATCAAGAG
CTTCAAGGGATGGACCACATACTTTAAAGGCTTCCACGAGAACCGCAAGAACGTGTACTCCAGCAACGAC
ATTCCTACCTCCATCATCTACCGAATCGTCGATGACAATCTGCCAAAGTTCCTGGAGAACAAGGCCAAAT
ATGAATCTCTGAAGGACAAAGCTCCCGAGGCAATTAATTACGAACAGATCAAGAAAGATCTGGCTGAGGA
ACTGACATTCGATATCGACTATAAGACTAGCGAGGTGAACCAGAGGGTCTTTTCCCTGGACGAGGTGTTT
GAAATCGCCAATTTCAACAATTACCTGAACCAGTCCGGCATTACTAAATTCAATACCATCATTGGCGGGA
AGTTTGTGAACGGGGAGAATACCAAGCGCAAGGGAATTAACGAATACATCAATCTGTATAGCCAGCAGAT
CAACGACAAAACTCTGAAGAAATACAAGATGTCTGTGCTGTTCAAACAGATCCTGAGTGATACCGAGTCC
AAGTCTTTTGTCATTGATAAACTGGAAGATGACTCAGACGTGGTCACTACCATGCAGAGCTTTTATGAGC
AGATCGCCGCTTTCAAGACAGTGGAGGAAAAATCTATTAAGGAAACTCTGAGTCTGCTGTTCGATGACCT
GAAAGCCCAGAAGCTGGACCTGAGTAAGATCTACTTCAAAAACGATAAGAGTCTGACAGACCTGTCACAG
CAGGTGTTTGATGACTATTCCGTGATTGGGACCGCCGTCCTGGAGTACATTACACAGCAGATCGCTCCAA
AGAACCTGGATAATCCCTCTAAGAAAGAGCAGGAACTGATCGCTAAGAAAACCGAGAAGGCAAAATATCT
GAGTCTGGAAACAATTAAGCTGGCACTGGAGGAGTTCAACAAGCACAGGGATATTGACAAACAGTGCCGC
TTTGAGGAAATCCTGGCCAACTTCGCAGCCATCCCCATGATTTTTGATGAGATCGCCCAGAACAAAGACA
ATCTGGCTCAGATCAGTATTAAGTACCAGAACCAGGGCAAGAAAGACCTGCTGCAGGCTTCAGCAGAAGA
TGACGTGAAAGCCATCAAGGATCTGCTGGACCAGACCAACAATCTGCTGCACAAGCTGAAAATCTTCCAT
ATTAGTCAGTCAGAGGATAAGGCTAATATCCTGGATAAAGACGAACACTTCTACCTGGTGTTCGAGGAAT
GTTACTTCGAGCTGGCAAACATTGTCCCCCTGTATAACAAGATTAGGAACTACATCACACAGAAGCCTTA
CTCTGACGAGAAGTTTAAACTGAACTTCGAAAATAGTACCCTGGCCAACGGGTGGGATAAGAACAAGGAG
CCTGACAACACAGCTATCCTGTTCATCAAGGATGACAAGTACTATCTGGGAGTGATGAATAAGAAAAACA
ATAAGATCTTCGATGACAAAGCCATTAAGGAGAACAAAGGGGAAGGATACAAGAAAATCGTGTATAAGCT
GCTGCCCGGCGCAAATAAGATGCTGCCTAAGGTGTTCTTCAGCGCCAAGAGTATCAAATTCTACAACCCA
TCCGAGGACATCCTGCGGATTAGAAATCACTCAACACATACTAAGAACGGGAGCCCCCAGAAGGGATATG
AGAAATTTGAGTTCAACATCGAGGATTGCAGGAAGTTTATTGACTTCTACAAGCAGAGCATCTCCAAACA
CCCTGAATGGAAGGATTTTGGCTTCCGGTTTTCCGACACACAGAGATATAACTCTATCGACGAGTTCTAC
CGCGAGGTGGAAAATCAGGGGTATAAGCTGACTTTTGAGAACATTTCTGAAAGTTACATCGACAGCGTGG
TCAATCAGGGAAAGCTGTACCTGTTCCAGATCTATAACAAAGATTTTTCAGCATACAGCAAGGGCAGACC
AAACCTGCATACACTGTACTGGAAGGCCCTGTTCGATGAGAGGAATCTGCAGGACGTGGTCTATAAACTG
AACGGAGAGGCCGAACTGTTTTACCGGAAGCAGTCTATTCCTAAGAAAATCACTCACCCAGCTAAGGAGG
CCATCGCTAACAAGAACAAGGACAATCCTAAGAAAGAGAGCGTGTTCGAATACGATCTGATTAAGGACAA
GCGGTTCACCGAAGATAAGTTCTTTTTCCATTGTCCAATCACCATTAACTTCAAGTCAAGCGGCGCTAAC
AAGTTCAACGACGAGATCAATCTGCTGCTGAAGGAAAAAGCAAACGATGTGCACATCCTGAGCATTGACC
GAGGAGAGCGGCATCTGGCCTACTATACCCTGGTGGATGGCAAAGGGAATATCATTAAGCAGGATACATT
CAACATCATTGGCAATGACCGGATGAAAACCAACTACCACGATAAACTGGCTGCAATCGAGAAGGATAGA
GACTCAGCTAGGAAGGACTGGAAGAAAATCAACAACATTAAGGAGATGAAGGAAGGCTATCTGAGCCAGG
TGGTCCATGAGATTGCAAAGCTGGTCATCGAATACAATGCCATTGTGGTGTTCGAGGATCTGAACTTCGG
CTTTAAGAGGGGGCGCTTTAAGGTGGAAAAACAGGTCTATCAGAAGCTGGAGAAAATGCTGATCGAAAAG
CTGAATTACCTGGTGTTTAAAGATAACGAGTTCGACAAGACCGGAGGCGTCCTGAGAGCCTACCAGCTGA
CAGCTCCCTTTGAAACTTTCAAGAAAATGGGAAAACAGACAGGCATCATCTACTATGTGCCAGCCGGATT
CACTTCCAAGATCTGCCCCGTGACCGGCTTTGTCAACCAGCTGTACCCTAAATATGAGTCAGTGAGCAAG
TCCCAGGAATTTTTCAGCAAGTTCGATAAGATCTGTTATAATCTGGACAAGGGGTACTTCGAGTTTTCCT
TCGATTACAAGAACTTCGGCGACAAGGCCGCTAAGGGGAAATGGACCATTGCCTCCTTCGGATCTCGCCT
GATCAACTTTCGAAATTCCGATAAAAACCACAATTGGGACACTAGGGAGGTGTACCCAACCAAGGAGCTG
GAAAAGCTGCTGAAAGACTACTCTATCGAGTATGGACATGGCGAATGCATCAAGGCAGCCATCTGTGGCG
AGAGTGATAAGAAATTTTTCGCCAAGCTGACCTCAGTGCTGAATACAATCCTGCAGATGCGGAACTCAAA
GACCGGGACAGAACTGGACTATCTGATTAGCCCCGTGGCTGATGTCAACGGAAACTTCTTCGACAGCAGA
CAGGCACCCAAAAATATGCCTCAGGATGCAGACGCCAACGGGGCCTACCACATCGGGCTGAAGGGACTGA
TGCTGCTGGGCCGGATCAAGAACAATCAGGAGGGGAAGAAGCTGAACCTGGTCATTAAGAACGAGGAATA
CTTCGAGTTTGTCCAGAATAGAAATAACGGGTCCGGCAGCGGGTCCGTTAACATGGTGTTTACTCTCGAG
GACTTCGTGGGCGACTGGCGGCAGACAGCTGGCTATAACCTCGACCAGGTGCTGGAGCAGGGCGGTGTGT
CCTCGCTTTTCCAGAACCTGGGCGTCTCCGTGACCCCAATCCAGCGCATCGTCCTGAGCGGCGAGAACGG
CCTGAAGATCGACATCCACGTCATCATTCCCTACGAGGGCCTGAGCGGGGACCAAATGGGCCAGATCGAG
AAGATCTTCAAGGTTGTGTACCCCGTGGACGATCACCACTTCAAGGTGATACTGCACTACGGGACGCTGG
TCATCGACGGTGTGACGCCGAACATGATTGACTACTTCGGCCGTCCTTACGAGGGCATTGCCGTGTTCGA
CGGCAAGAAGATCACGGTGACCGGCACCCTGTGGAACGGCAATAAGATCATTGACGAGCGGCTGATCAAC
CCGGATGGCTCGCTGTTGTTCCGCGTGACCATCAACGGGGTAACCGGCTGGCGCCTGTGCGAGCGCATCC
TGGCCGGATACCCCTACGACGTGCCCGACTACGCGTCCATGGTGGCTAGCCCGAAAAAGAAGAGGAAGGT
CTGACAATTGGAAAGATCCAAGAGAGACGAGTAGAGATTTTTTTTTTGGGATTGATGTTTGTCGTTCTTT
GAGTTGTCGTCGAGTTACGCCTTTTGTAAGAATGTTCCGCAGGAGAGGAGGAGGATGGGCATGAGTGAGG
GTGAGAGGGCTTGCCCGCTTTTTTTTTTAAAAACGCTGAAGACGTGGTTGTCAAACAAACCCCCCATAGA
AACGATTTTGTTACGGTGCGGTCCAGACGTCACTTGAATGGCTCCGCGGAAAGGCCAGGGAGGGAAGGGG
GGAGGGAGGAAACATGAAACATGTTGAACGGCTCAACAGGGTTTGGGGGACAAGAGAGGTAGCGCCCTGA
TGGACTGCTCCCTCCCCTCCTTTCCCTCAATGTCTCATTCATCCATGCTTCCCCCTTCTCTCTCTCCCCT
CCGTTCCATCCCCCGCGGGCGTGGTAGTGGCGTGATGGGATCCACTAAAATGTACGTGTAAGAAAAGCCG
GTGAGCTTACGCTTTTGTGAAAGTGGGAGTACGAGTGTTGTGTGTGTGTAGTGGTTTCAGACCCCAGACA
GAGGCGAAGCAGAAAAAGCAGACGATGAAGACGACGAAGAAATGAGCAGTCTATTTTTATCGTGGAAACA
GAAGAGGTGATATCGTCTCCTGCAGGCATGCAAGCTGATCCACTAGAGGCCATGGCGGCCGCGAGGGTGG
ACTTGAGAGTGTGGAAGTGAGTGAGGGTAGAAGATAGAGTAAGGATGGCAGACAAGATGACGATAAAGAA
GACGTGGAAGAGAGGGAAATACACGTACAAAGGAAGAAAACAAGAAAAGGAAAAAGAGGAAAAAATAAAC
GCAGGCGGAATTACTCACTGTTGAAATGGTCTCTCGTCCTGACACGGAAGTTGTACGAACAACACGCATG
CACACAACGTACTCTTCTTCTGTGTTCTAAATAAAGACTATTTGCTAAGGGAGGGTAGTGGCGATGGTGG
CGTACAGTGACTTAATGGGGAGGAGCAAATCAATGATGCCTTTTTTGGCATTTTTCTATTGTCTATCTGC
GGTACTACAATTCGTTGTTATACAGTCACGGATGGAAGGAAGAAGCAGCAGTAGAGTAGGGGATAAACCA
ATGAGATAAGGGAGCTGATGTAACGAGACCAGGACGCCTGAAATTAAAGATAGAAAAACCACAAGTAGAG
CCAGGAGCGATGACCATCTTCCATTTCGTTTCTTCACAACAGTGCTTTTGCTTTCTTCGCTTCTACTCTC
TCCTTACTGGCTACCATGACATTGTTCACTTCTTTCATTTCTCCTTCCCTCTCTCACACACATCCCACCC
CTTCGATTTCCTTCTGCCCTTCTTCCCTCGGGGTCTAGTCTTATTTTGATTGAACCGATGCGTGAATTGG
ATCGAGTGACTTGTATGACGGGCACACACACACATGACGACGACAGGTGAGGACTTGAAGGACCTAAGGC
ATGACACCTAAAAGGAAGGAAGGCCGAAAGACGACGGCAGAAGTGGGGATCTCTGAAACCAGATCCCTTC
TCCTCTTCACTCCCTCCTCCTGATCCCTGGCCATCAGTCCTGCTCCTCGGCCACGAAGTGCACGCAGTTG
CCGGCCGGGTCGCGCAGGGCGAACTCCCGCCCCCACGGCTGCTCGCCGATCTCGGTCATGGCCGGCCCGG
AGGCGTCCCGGAAGTTCGTGGACACGACCTCCGACCACTCGGCGTACAGCTCGTCCAGGCCGCGCACCCA
CACCCAGGCCAGGGTGTTGTCCGGCACCACCTGGTCCTGGACCGCGCTGATGAACAGGGTCACGTCGTCC
CGGACCACACCGGCGAAGTCGTCCTCCACGAAGTCCCGGGAGAACCCGAGCCGGTCGGTCCAGAACTCGA
CCGCTCCGGCGACGTCGCGCGCGGTGAGCACCGGAACGGCACTGGTCAACTTGGCCATCTGCTCGGAGGG
GAGGATGAAGGGAAGGAGGGAGGGGGGAGGGGCATTTATGACAATTAGAACTTCAGAGGTCTACTCCTTG
TGTGTAACGAGGTGAACGACGGGTGAAAGTGTTCGCCTGACAGGACTGGTCGAAGATCGGGGGGAGGGGG
CTACCTCTATCTCTGAGGGCATCTTTCTGATAAGGTGCCTTCAACCGCAACCCCGAAAACCCCTGCCCCC
CACCACACCATGGACACATGCACGCACGACAAATAGACAGAGCGATGCCAACAGGATTGGTTGTATAGTA
TGGTTCTGGTAAGATAGAGGGATTAAATGCCCTGCTCCAGGCCGTGAGGGGCGAACTGGCGCGCTTGTGC
TTCTCCTTCTGTACTTAATCTACATCCCTGACCTTGAACTGGATCTTGACAAATATAGATCCGAAAACCC
ACTGCCGCACGAACTTACCATAATTTAAAAAGAGGTTTTAGAGGCGAAGAGTGGAGACTTCTGTGTGAGG
TTTGTGAAAAGGTAAGAAGGAGGGGACAGGAGATCATGAATCTATATCTTAATTAAGCACTTCTGCTGTT
TTGAATGGGGTTAGAGCACAAGTGGGATGCCTGGACTTTCAGGGCATGCAAGCACACACTACGACCACAA
CAGAAGTCAAAAGGGTGTAGATAGAGTTTGGCCTCTTGTCTGATGGGCATTCACCCGGCAGTATCCTAGT
TAAAACAAAGACACATGAAGAGATATAAAGATCATCGCGTGTGCCCTCTAGACGGGCGGGCTATAGAGGA
AAGGACAAAAGACCGCCAAACCGACGCAGGATGCGGACAGGTTCAGTGCACCAAGGAGGAGGAAACGCCC
AACCACGAGGTCCAAGGCTGGCAGAGAAATAAACGACCCCGTTTAAACATGTGAGCAAAAGGCCAGCAAA
AGGCCAGGAACCGTAAAAAGGCCGCGTTGCTGGCGTTTTTCCATAGGCTCCGCCCCCCTGACGAGCATCA
CAAAAATCGACGCTCAAGTCAGAGGTGGCGAAACCCGACAGGACTATAAAGATACCAGGCGTTTCCCCCT
GGAAGCTCCCTCGTGCGCTCTCCTGTTCCGACCCTGCCGCTTACCGGATACCTGTCCGCCTTTCTCCCTT
CGGGAAGCGTGGCGCTTTCTCATAGCTCACGCTGTAGGTATCTCAGTTCGGTGTAGGTCGTTCGCTCCAA
GCTGGGCTGTGTGCACGAACCCCCCGTTCAGCCCGACCGCTGCGCCTTATCCGGTAACTATCGTCTTGAG
TCCAACCCGGTAAGACACGACTTATCGCCACTGGCAGCAGCCACTGGTAACAGGATTAGCAGAGCGAGGT
ATGTAGGCGGTGCTACAGAGTTCTTGAAGTGGTGGCCTAACTACGGCTACACTAGAAGAACAGTATTTGG
TATCTGCGCTCTGCTGAAGCCAGTTACCTTCGGAAAAAGAGTTGGTAGCTCTTGATCCGGCAAACAAACC
ACCGCTGGTAGCGGTGGTTTTTTTGTTTGCAAGCAGCAGATTACGCGCAGAAAAAAAGGATCTCAAGAAG
ATCCTTTGATCTTTTCTACGGGGTCTGACGCTCAGTGGAACGAAAACTCACGTTAAGGGATTTTGGTCAT
GAGATTATCAAAAAGGATCTTCACCTAGATCCTTTTAAATTAAAAATGAAGTTTTAAATCAATCTAAAGT
ATATATGAGTAAACTTGGTCTGACAGTTACCAATGCTTAATCAGTGAGGCACCTATCTCAGCGATCTGTC
TATTTCGTTCATCCATAGTTGCCTGACTCCCCGTCGTGTAGATAACTACGATACGGGAGGGCTTACCATC
TGGCCCCAGTGCTGCAATGATACCGCGAGACCCACGCTCACCGGCTCCAGATTTATCAGCAATAAACCAG
CCAGCCGGAAGGGCCGAGCGCAGAAGTGGTCCTGCAACTTTATCCGCCTCCATCCAGTCTATTAATTGTT
GCCGGGAAGCTAGAGTAAGTAGTTCGCCAGTTAATAGTTTGCGCAACGTTGTTGCCATTGCTACAGGCAT
CGTGGTGTCACGCTCGTCGTTTGGTATGGCTTCATTCAGCTCCGGTTCCCAACGATCAAGGCGAGTTACA
TGATCCCCCATGTTGTGCAAAAAAGCGGTTAGCTCCTTCGGTCCTCCGATCGTTGTCAGAAGTAAGTTGG
CCGCAGTGTTATCACTCATGGTTATGGCAGCACTGCATAATTCTCTTACTGTCATGCCATCCGTAAGATG
CTTTTCTGTGACTGGTGAGTACTCAACCAAGTCATTCTGAGAATAGTGTATGCGGCGACCGAGTTGCTCT
TGCCCGGCGTCAATACGGGATAATACCGCGCCACATAGCAGAACTTTAAAAGTGCTCATCATTGGAAAAC
GTTCTTCGGGGCGAAAACTCTCAAGGATCTTACCGCTGTTGAGATCCAGTTCGATGTAACCCACTCGTGC
ACCCAACTGATCTTCAGCATCTTTTACTTTCACCAGCGTTTCTGGGTGAGCAAAAACAGGAAGGCAAAAT
GCCGCAAAAAAGGGAATAAGGGCGACACGGAAATGTTGAATACTCATACTCTTCCTTTTTCAATATTATT
GAAGCATTTATCAGGGTTATTGTCTCATGAGCGGATACATATTTGAATGTATTTAGAAAAATAAACAAAT
AGGGGTTCCGCGCACATTTCCCCGAAAAGTGCCACCTGGGTCCTTTTC
Features (pLannotate 1.2.2; 9 found; start..end, strand, type, name):
      1..504     +  misc_feature   CEN/ARS: S. cerevisiae CEN6 centromere fused to an autonomously replicating sequence
   1671..1695    -  misc_RNA       sTRSV HHRz (fragment): hammerhead ribozyme from the tobacco ringspot virus satellite RNA (Khvorova et al., 2003)
   2922..6818    +  CDS            cas12a: CS12A_FRATN - Also known as cpf1 From Francisella tularensis subsp. novicida (strain U112).
   6840..7355    +  CDS            LUCI_OPLGR (fragment): Experimental evidence at protein level: Swiss-Prot protein existence level 1. Catalytic subunit of oplophorus-luciferin 2-monooxygenase. Oxidoreductase that converts coelenterazine (the oplophorus luciferin) to coelenteramide under emission of blue light with a maximum at 454 nm. Is also active with bisdeoxycoelenterazine. From Oplophorus gracilirostris (Luminous shrimp).
   8069..8086    +  misc_feature   MCS (fragment): pUC18/19 multiple cloning site
   8994..9368    -  CDS            BleoR: antibiotic-binding protein; Sh ble from Streptoalloteichus hindustanus; confers resistance to bleomycin, phleomycin, and Zeocin™
  10328..10916   -  rep_origin     ori: high-copy-number ColE1/pMB1/pBR322/pUC origin of replication
  11087..11947   -  CDS            AmpR: β-lactamase; bla; confers resistance to ampicillin, carbenicillin, and related antibiotics
  11948..12052   -  promoter       AmpR promoter: bla
