[The description below was written by a language model from this plasmid's Addgene catalogue record and pLannotate feature annotations shown in this document.]
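Description:
pNOC_hfnCas12a-Nlux is a roughly 12.1 kb episomal CRISPR expression plasmid built on a pUC19 backbone for use in the microalga Nannochloropsis oceanica. In E. coli it is maintained at high copy through the ColE1/pUC origin and selected with ampicillin via the bla gene and its native promoter. For the algal host it carries the Sh ble (BleoR) gene, which confers Zeocin resistance. The promoter driving that marker is not annotated in the feature table. A yeast CEN6 centromere fused to an autonomously replicating sequence (CEN/ARS) is also present. This element is presumably what lets the plasmid persist as an extrachromosomal episome rather than integrating, in line with the "episomal" designation in the record.

The payload is a humanized (human codon-optimized) coding sequence for Francisella novicida Cas12a (Cpf1), an RNA-guided nuclease. It is fused at its C terminus to Nlux, a luciferase matching the catalytic subunit of Oplophorus gracilirostris luciferase, which emits blue light on oxidizing coelenterazine-type substrates. According to the record, expression is driven by a ribosomal subunit ("Ribi") promoter, although this promoter and any terminators are not captured by the automated annotation. The luciferase tag provides a luminescence readout of Cas12a protein production and therefore of plasmid presence in transformants. A fragment of the sTRSV hammerhead ribozyme lies upstream on the opposite strand. Such ribozymes are commonly used to process guide RNA transcripts, but the record does not describe a crRNA cassette, so its role here is unstated. The plasmid belongs to a CRISPR-Cas genome engineering toolbox for N. oceanica, where episomal nuclease delivery supports editing without genomic integration of the nuclease gene.
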