Addgene plasmid #176239: pNOC_hfnCas12a-Nlux
Purpose: pNOC episomal plasmid harboring the humanized fnCas12a gene sequence tagged with Nlux under the control of Ribi promoter
Depositing lab: John van der Oost. Depositing organization: Wageningen University, Department Agrotechnology & Food Sciences. Publication: Comprehensive Genome Engineering Toolbox for Microalgae Nannochloropsis oceanica Based on CRISPR-Cas Systems. Naduthodi MIS, Sudfeld C, Avitzigiannis EK, Trevisan N, van Lith E, Alcaide Sancho J, D'Adamo S, Barbosa M, van der Oost J. ACS Synth Biol. 2021 Dec 17;10(12):3369-3378. doi: 10.1021/acssynbio.1c00329. Epub 2021 Nov 18. PubMed 34793143.
Backbone
  Vector backbone: pUC19
  Vector type: CRISPR, Luciferase, Synthetic Biology ; Expression in microalgae Nannochloropsis oceanica
  Selectable markers: Zeocin
Growth in bacteria
  Bacterial resistance: Ampicillin, 100 μg/mL
  Growth temperature: 37°C
  Growth strain: DH5alpha
  Copy number: High Copy
Gene/Insert
  Gene/Insert name: humanized fnCas12a
  Species: Francisella novicida
  Promoter: Ribosomal subunit
  Tag / fusion protein: luciferase (C terminal on insert)
  Cloning method: Gibson Cloning
  Sequencing primers: 5′ TCTACTCGTCTCTCTTGG; 3′ GCTCGAGGGTTGCGTGTGTAT
Resource information
  A portion of this plasmid was derived from a plasmid made by: The backbone of plasmid was a gift from Eva Farre from Michigan State University. And the Cas12a sequence was obtained from the Addgene plasmid # 69976
Terms and licenses: Academic/Nonprofit Terms; Industry Terms: Not Available to Industry
How to cite: pNOC_hfnCas12a-Nlux was a gift from John van der Oost (Addgene plasmid # 176239 ; http://n2t.net/addgene:176239 ; RRID:Addgene_176239)
